>Addgene plasmid #183378 | pMSCV-IRES-GFP-manatee-Caspase-4 | addgene full sequence | sequence record 361176 | Addgene NGS Result
AGCCCTTTGTACACCCTAAGCCTCCGCCTCCTCTTCCTCCATCCGCCCCGTCTCTCCCCCTTGAACCTCC
TCGTTCGACCCCGCCTCGATCCTCCCTTTATCCAGCCCTCACTCCTTCTCTAGGCGCCGGAATTAGATCT
CTCGAGATCGATGCGGCCGCGCCACCATGGAACAAAAACTCATCTCAGAAGAGGATCTGATGGCTGAAGA
CAACAAAGAAAACCCATTTAAGGTTTTCGAATCCTTGGGCAAAGAAATATTGAGTGACCTTTTGGATAAT
GTGGAAAAAAAATACCTGAACTTGTCGGGCACAGAAAAGGAAAAATTTTATGATGCCAAACCTGCAGACA
AGCTTCGGGTGTTGGAGGCCTCTGTCCGAAAGAAGCGCGATGAGGCAGGCCGAATCCTTGTCGAAACGTT
CTTTAGCAAGGAAAAAGAGTCCACCAGTGCAGAAGTTCTTCCAGAAATCAAGGCTGGACCAGATGAATCA
GCAGAATTCACAGATCCTCTCAAGCTCTGTCCTCGTGAAGAATTCCAGAGACTGTGTAAAGAAAAGGCTG
GAGAGATCTATCCAATCAAAGAAAGAAAGAACCGCACTCGTCTGGCTCTCATTATATGCAATATAGAGTT
TAACAATCTCTCTCGGAGGAGTGGGGCTGAGGTTGACATCGAAGGGATGAAGAGGTTGCTTGAGGGCCTG
GGCTACAGCGTGGATGTGAAAAAACAACTCACAGCCACGGAGATGCAGTCAGTGTTGCAGGAATTTGCTG
CCCGCCCAGAGCACAAGTCCTCAGACAGCACTTTCCTGGTGTTCATGTCTCATGGCTTCCTGGAAGGAAT
ATGTGGAACTATGCATAGTGAAGAACAACCAGATATGTTATCCTATGACACCATCTTCCAGATTTTCAAC
AACAACAACTGCCAGAGTCTAAAGGACAAACCGAAGATTATCATTGTCCAGGCCTGCAGAGGTGAAAAGA
AAGGAATATCGTGGCACAAGGACTCTCTATCAGTCTCAGCAGACAGCTCTTCACAGTCATCTGAGAACCT
GGAAGAGGAAACTATTCACAACGCCCACATGGAGAAAGACTTCATTGTTTTCTGGGCCTCAACACCACAT
AATTTGTCCTGGAGAGATGAAACACAGGGTTCTCCCTTCATCACACGACTCATCACATGCTTACAAAAAT
ATTCTTGGTGCTATCACCTAGAAGAAGTATTTCAGAAGGTACAACAATCGTTTGAAAAACCATCTATTAA
AACCCAGATGCCCACTATTGAACGGGTCACTTTGACAAGAGATTTCTATCTCTTTCCTGGCAATTAAGTC
GACGGTATCGATAAGCTTGATATCGAATTCCGCCCCCCCCCCTAACGTTACTGGCCGAAGCCGCTTGGAA
TAAGGCCGGTGTGCGTTTGTCTATATGTTATTTTCCACCATATTGCCGTCTTTTGGCAATGTGAGGGCCC
GGAAACCTGGCCCTGTCTTCTTGACGAGCATTCCTAGGGGTCTTTCCCCTCTCGCCAAAGGAATGCAAGG
TCTGTTGAATGTCGTGAAGGAAGCAGTTCCTCTGGAAGCTTCTTGAAGACAAACAACGTCTGTAGCGACC
CTTTGCAGGCAGCGGAACCCCCCACCTGGCGACAGGTGCCTCTGCGGCCAAAAGCCACGTGTATAAGATA
CACCTGCAAAGGCGGCACAACCCCAGTGCCACGTTGTGAGTTGGATAGTTGTGGAAAGAGTCAAATGGCT
CTCCTCAAGCGTATTCAACAAGGGGCTGAAGGATGCCCAGAAGGTACCCCATTGTATGGGATCTGATCTG
GGGCCTCGGTGCACATGCTTTACATGTGTTTAGTCGAGGTTAAAAAAACGTCTAGGCCCCCCGAACCACG
GGGACGTGGTTTTCCTTTGAAAAACACGATGATAATATGGCCACAACCATGGTGAGCAAGGGCGAGGAGC
TGTTCACCGGGGTGGTGCCCATCCTGGTCGAGCTGGACGGCGACGTAAACGGCCACAAGTTCAGCGTGTC
TGGCGAGGGCGAGGGCGATGCCACCTACGGCAAGCTGACCCTGAAGTTCATCTGCACCACCGGCAAGCTG
CCCGTGCCCTGGCCCACCCTCGTGACCACCCTGACCTACGGCGTGCAGTGCTTCAGCCGCTACCCCGACC
ACATGAAGCAGCACGACTTCTTCAAGTCCGCCATGCCCGAAGGCTACGTCCAGGAGCGCACCATCTTCTT
CAAGGACGACGGCAACTACAAGACCCGCGCCGAGGTGAAGTTCGAGGGCGACACCCTGGTGAACCGCATC
GAGCTGAAGGGCATCGACTTCAAGGAGGACGGCAACATCCTGGGGCACAAGCTGGAGTACAACTACAACA
GCCACAACGTCTATATCATGGCCGACAAGCAGAAGAACGGCATCAAGGCGAACTTCAAGATCCGCCACAA
CATCGAGGACGGCAGCGTGCAGCTCGCCGACCACTACCAGCAGAACACCCCCATCGGCGACGGCCCCGTG
CTGCTGCCCGACAACCACTACCTGAGCACCCAGTCCGCCCTGAGCAAAGACCCCAACGAGAAGCGCGATC
ACATGGTCCTGCTGGAGTTCGTGACCGCCGCCGGGATCACTCTCGGCATGGACGAGCTGTACAAGTAATG
AATTAATTAAGAATTCGATAAAATAAAAGATTTTATTTAGTCTCCAGAAAAAGGGGGGAATGAAAGACCC
CACCTGTAGGTTTGGCAAGCTAGCTTAAGTAACGCCATTTTGCAAGGCATGGAAAATACATAACTGAGAA
TAGAGAAGTTCAGATCAAGGTTAGGAACAGAGAGACAGCAGAATATGGGCCAAACAGGATATCTGTGGTA
AGCAGTTCCTGCCCCGGCTCAGGGCCAAGAACAGATGGTCCCCAGATGCGGTCCCGCCCTCAGCAGTTTC
TAGAGAACCATCAGATGTTTCCAGGGTGCCCCAAGGACCTGAAATGACCCTGTGCCTTATTTGAACTAAC
CAATCAGTTCGCTTCTCGCTTCTGTTCGCGCGCTTCTGCTCCCCGAGCTCAATAAAAGAGCCCACAACCC
CTCACTCGGCGCGCCAGTCCTCCGATAGACTGCGTCGCCCGGGTACCCGTGTATCCAATAAACCCTCTTG
CAGTTGCATCCGACTTGTGGTCTCGCTGTTCCTTGGGAGGGTCTCCTCTGAGTGATTGACTACCCGTCAG
CGGGGGTCTTTCATGGGTAACAGTTTCTTGAAGTTGGAGAACAACATTCTGAGGGTAGGAGTCGAATATT
AAGTAATCCTGACTCAATTAGCCACTGTTTTGAATCCACATACTCCAATACTCCTGAAATAGTTCATTAT
GGACAGCGCAGAAAGAGCTGGGGAGAATWKTRWRRWYRKYRYMSRMWSASMWKKSSASAMTWGTGAAATT
GTTATCCGCTCACAATTCCACACAACATACGAGCCGGAAGCATAAAGTGTAAAGCCTGGGGTGCCTAATG
AGTGAGCTAACTCACATTAATTGCGTTGCGCTCACTGCCCGCTTTCCAGTCGGGAAACCTGTCGTGCCAG
CTGCATTAATGAATCGGCCAACGCGCGGGGAGAGGCGGTTTGCGTATTGGGCGCTCTTCCGCTTCCTCGC
TCACTGACTCGCTGCGCTCGGTCGTTCGGCTGCGGCGAGCGGTATCAGCTCACTCAAAGGCGGTAATACG
GTTATCCACAGAATCAGGGGATAACGCAGGAAAGAACATGTGAGCAAAAGGCCAGCAAAAGGCCAGGAAC
CGTAAAAAGGCCGCGTTGCTGGCGTTTTTCCATAGGCTCCGCCCCCCTGACGAGCATCACAAAAATCGAC
GCTCAAGTCAGAGGTGGCGAAACCCGACAGGACTATAAAGATACCAGGCGTTTCCCCCTGGAAGCTCCCT
CGTGCGCTCTCCTGTTCCGACCCTGCCGCTTACCGGATACCTGTCCGCCTTTCTCCCTTCGGGAAGCGTG
GCGCTTTCTCATAGCTCACGCTGTAGGTATCTCAGTTCGGTGTAGGTCGTTCGCTCCAAGCTGGGCTGTG
TGCACGAACCCCCCGTTCAGCCCGACCGCTGCGCCTTATCCGGTAACTATCGTCTTGAGTCCAACCCGGT
AAGACACGACTTATCGCCACTGGCAGCAGCCACTGGTAACAGGATTAGCAGAGCGAGGTATGTAGGCGGT
GCTACAGAGTTCTTGAAGTGGTGGCCTAACTACGGCTACACTAGAAGAACAGTATTTGGTATCTGCGCTC
TGCTGAAGCCAGTTACCTTCGGAAAAAGAGTTGGTAGCTCTTGATCCGGCAAACAAACCACCGCTGGTAG
CGGTGGTTTTTTTGTTTGCAAGCAGCAGATTACGCGCAGAAAAAAAGGATCTCAAGAAGATCCTTTGATC
TTTTCTACGGGGTCTGACGCTCAGTGGAACGAAAACTCACGTTAAGGGATTTTGGTCATGAGATTATCAA
AAAGGATCTTCACCTAGATCCTTTTAAATTAAAAATGAAGTTTTAAATCAATCTAAAGTATATATGAGTA
AACTTGGTCTGACAGTTACCAATGCTTAATCAGTGAGGCACCTATCTCAGCGATCTGTCTATTTCGTTCA
TCCATAGTTGCCTGACTCCCCGTCGTGTAGATAACTACGATACGGGAGGGCTTACCATCTGGCCCCAGTG
CTGCAATGATACCGCGAGACCCACGCTCACCGGCTCCAGATTTATCAGCAATAAACCAGCCAGCCGGAAG
GGCCGAGCGCAGAAGTGGTCCTGCAACTTTATCCGCCTCCATCCAGTCTATTAATTGTTGCCGGGAAGCT
AGAGTAAGTAGTTCGCCAGTTAATAGTTTGCGCAACGTTGTTGCCATTGCTACAGGCATCGTGGTGTCAC
GCTCGTCGTTTGGTATGGCTTCATTCAGCTCCGGTTCCCAACGATCAAGGCGAGTTACATGATCCCCCAT
GTTGTGCAAAAAAGCGGTTAGCTCCTTCGGTCCTCCGATCGTTGTCAGAAGTAAGTTGGCCGCAGTGTTA
TCACTCATGGTTATGGCAGCACTGCATAATTCTCTTACTGTCATGCCATCCGTAAGATGCTTTTCTGTGA
CTGGTGAGTACTCAACCAAGTCATTCTGAGAATAGTGTATGCGGCGACCGAGTTGCTCTTGCCCGGCGTC
AATACGGGATAATACCGCGCCACATAGCAGAACTTTAAAAGTGCTCATCATTGGAAAACGTTCTTCGGGG
CGAAAACTCTCAAGGATCTTACCGCTGTTGAGATCCAGTTCGATGTAACCCACTCGTGCACCCAACTGAT
CTTCAGCATCTTTTACTTTCACCAGCGTTTCTGGGTGAGCAAAAACAGGAAGGCAAAATGCCGCAAAAAA
GGGAATAAGGGCGACACGGAAATGTTGAATACTCATACTCTTCCTTTTTCAATATTATTGAAGCATTTAT
CAGGGTTATTGTCTCATGAGCGGATACATATTTGAATGTATTTAGAAAAATAAACAAATAGGGGTTCCGC
GCACATTTCCCCGAAAAGTGCCACCTGACGTCTAAGAAACCATTATTATCATGACATTAACCTATAAAAA
TAGGCGTATCACGAGGCCCTTTCGTCTCGCGCGTTTCGGTGATGACGGTGAAAACCTCTGACACATGCAG
CTCCCGGAGACGGTCACAGCTTGTCTGTAAGCGGATGCCGGGAGCAGACAAGCCCGTCAGGGCGCGTCAG
CGGGTGTTGGCGGGTGTCGGGGCTGGCTTAACTATGCGGCATCAGAGCAGATTGTACTGAGAGTGCACCA
TATGCGGTGTGAAATACCGCACAGATGCGTAAGGAGAAAATACCGCATCAGGCGCCATTCGCCATTCAGG
CTGCGCAACTGTTGGGAAGGGCGATCGGTGCGGGCCTCTTCGCTATTACGCCAGCTGGCGAAAGGGGGAT
GTGCTGCAAGGCGATTAAGTTGGGTAACGCCAGGGTTTTCCCAGTCACGACGTTGTAAAACGACGGCGCA
AGGAATGGTGCATGCAAGGAGATGGCGCCCAACAGTCCCCCGGCCACGGGGCCTGCCACCATACCCACGC
CGAAACAAGCGCTCATGAGCCCGAAGTGGCGAGCCCGATCTTCCCCATCGGTGATGTCGGCGATATAGGC
GCCAGCAACCGCACCTGTGGCGCCGGTGATGCCGGCCACGATGCGTCCGGCGTAGAGGCGATTAGTCCAA
TTTGTTAAAGACAGGATATCAGTGGTCCAGGCTCTAGTTTTGACTCAACAATATCACCAGCTGAAGCCTA
TAGAGTACGAGCCATAGATAAAATAAAAGATTTTATTTAGTCTCCAGAAAAAGGGGGGAATGAAAGACCC
CACCTGTAGGTTTGGCAAGCTAGCTTAAGTAACGCCATTTTGCAAGGCATGGAAAATACATAACTGAGAA
TAGAGAAGTTCAGATCAAGGTTAGGAACAGAGAGACAGCAGAATATGGGCCAAACAGGATATCTGTGGTA
AGCAGTTCCTGCCCCGGCTCAGGGCCAAGAACAGATGGTCCCCAGATGCGGTCCCGCCCTCAGCAGTTTC
TAGAGAACCATCAGATGTTTCCAGGGTGCCCCAAGGACCTGAAATGACCCTGTGCCTTATTTGAACTAAC
CAATCAGTTCGCTTCTCGCTTCTGTTCGCGCGCTTCTGCTCCCCGAGCTCAATAAAAGAGCCCACAACCC
CTCACTCGGCGCGCCAGTCCTCCGATAGACTGCGTCGCCCGGGTACCCGTATTCCCAATAAAGCCTCTTG
CTGTTTGCATCCGAATCGTGGACTCGCTGATCCTTGGGAGGGTCTCCTCAGATTGATTGACTGCCCACCT
CGGGGGTCTTTCATTTGGAGGTTCCACCGAGATTTGGAGACCCCTGCCCAGGGACCACCGACCCCCCCGC
CGGGAGGTAAGCTGGCCAGCGGTCGTTTCGTGTCTGTCTCTGTCTTTGTGCGTGTTTGTGCCGGCATCTA
ATGTTTGCGCCTGCGTCTGTACTAGTTAGCTAACTAGCTCTGTATCTGGCGGACCCGTGGTGGAACTGAC
GAGTTCTGAACACCCGGCCGCAACCCTGGGAGACGTCCCAGGGACTTTGGGGGCCGTTTTTGTGGCCCGA
CCTGAGGAAGGGAGTCGATGTGGAATCCGACCCCGTCAGGATATGTGGTTCTGGTAGGAGACGAGAACCT
AAAACAGTTCCCGCCTCCGTCTGAATTTTTGCTTTCGGTTTGGAACCGAAGCCGCGCGTCTTGTCTGCTG
CAGCGCTGCAGCATCGTTCTGTGTTGTCTCTGTCTGACTGTGTTTCTGTATTTGTCTGAAAATTAGGGCC
AGACTGTTACCACTCCCTTAAGTTTGACCTTAGGTCACTGGAAAGATGTCGAGCGGATCGCTCACAACCA
GTCGGTAGATGTCAAGAAGAGACGTTGGGTTACCTTCTGCTCTGCAGAATGGCCAACCTTTAACGTCGGA
TGGCCGCGAGACGGCACCTTTAACCGAGACCTCATCACCCAGGTTAAGATCAAGGTCTTTTCACCTGGCC
CGCATGGACACCCAGACCAGGTCCCCTACATCGTGACCTGGGAAGCCTTGGCTTTTGACCCCCCTCCCTG
GGTCA
Features (pLannotate 1.2.2; 20 found; start..end, strand, type, name):
    200..1324    +  CDS            CASP13: CASPD_BOVIN - Experimental evidence at protein level: Swiss-Prot protein existence level 1. Involved in the activation cascade of caspases responsible for apoptosis execution. Might function by either activating some proteins required for cell death or inactivating proteins necessary for cell survival. From Bos taurus (Bovine).
   1328..1361    -  misc_feature   MCS (fragment): pBluescript multiple cloning site
   1463..1925    +  misc_feature   IRES: internal ribosome entry site (IRES) of the encephalomyocarditis virus (EMCV)
   1939..2658    +  CDS            EGFP: the original enhanced GFP (Yang et al., 1996) mammalian codon-optimized
   2720..3234    +  LTR            3' LTR: 3' long terminal repeat from murine embryonic stem cell virus
   3429..3445    -  protein_bind   lac operator: The lac repressor binds to the lac operator to inhibit transcription in E. coli. This inhibition can be relieved by adding lactose or isopropyl-β-D-thiogalactopyranoside (IPTG). lac repressor encoded by lacI
   3453..3483    -  promoter       lac promoter: promoter for the E. coli lac operon
   3498..3519    -  protein_bind   CAP binding site: CAP binding activates transcription in the presence of cAMP. E. coli catabolite activator protein
   3532..3624    -  CDS            lacI (fragment): lac repressor; lacI; The lac repressor binds to the lac operator to inhibit transcription in E. coli. This inhibition can be relieved by adding lactose or isopropyl-β-D-thiogalactopyranoside (IPTG).
   3807..4395    -  rep_origin     ori: high-copy-number ColE1/pMB1/pBR322/pUC origin of replication
   4566..5426    -  CDS            AmpR: β-lactamase; bla; confers resistance to ampicillin, carbenicillin, and related antibiotics
   5427..5531    -  promoter       AmpR promoter: bla
   5626..5661    +  CDS            rop (fragment): Rop protein, which maintains plasmids at low copy number; rop
   5763..5862    +  misc_feature   bom (fragment): basis of mobility region from pBR322
   5868..6017    -  CDS            lacZα (fragment): LacZα fragment of β-galactosidase; lacZ fragment
   6017..6218    -  CDS            TcR (fragment): tetracycline efflux protein; tet; confers resistance to tetracycline
   6219..6317    +  CDS            env (fragment): murine leukemia virus gPr80 envelope polyprotein precursor; env; proteolytically cleaved into gp70SU and p15TM subunits
   6359..6875    +  LTR            5' LTR: 5' long terminal repeat from murine embryonic stem cell virus
   6939..7280    +  misc_feature   MESV Ψ: packaging signal of murine embryonic stem cell virus
   7347..128     +  CDS            gag (truncated) (across the origin): truncated Moloney murine leukemia virus (MMLV) gag gene lacking the start codon
