[The description below was written by a language model from this plasmid's Addgene catalogue record and pLannotate feature annotations shown in this document.]
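Description:
pMSCV-IRES-GFP-manatee-Caspase-4 is a gammaretroviral transfer vector built on the pMSCV-IRES-EGFP backbone for stable expression of an inflammatory caspase in mammalian cells by retroviral transduction. In bacteria it is maintained through a high-copy ColE1/pUC-type origin and selected with ampicillin via the β-lactamase gene. The remaining bacterial annotations (lac promoter/operator, and fragments of lacI, lacZα, rop, bom and TcR) are nonfunctional remnants of earlier cloning vectors. The sequenced record is 7,635 nt, consistent with a roughly 6.4 kb backbone plus a roughly 1.1 kb insert.

The viral cassette is flanked by 5′ and 3′ long terminal repeats from murine embryonic stem cell virus. The 5′ LTR supplies the promoter activity listed as MESV. It is followed by the MESV Ψ packaging signal and a truncated MMLV gag segment lacking its start codon, which together promote encapsidation of the genomic RNA when packaging functions are supplied in trans. Downstream lies the caspase-4 coding sequence from the Florida manatee (Trichechus manatus latirostris), cloned between NotI and SalI and carrying an N-terminal Myc tag for detection. The automated annotation labels this open reading frame by homology to bovine caspase-13, which is a similarity match rather than the true identity of the insert, and it does not annotate the Myc tag separately. An EMCV IRES then drives translation of EGFP from the same bicistronic transcript, so green fluorescence marks transduced cells and allows them to be sorted. According to the associated publication title, the construct belongs to comparative work on the evolution of the LPS receptor caspase-4 and its relationship to interleukin-1β processing.
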