Addgene plasmid #183378: pMSCV-IRES-GFP-manatee-Caspase-4
Purpose: Stable expression of mammalian inflammatory caspase gene in mammalian cells by retroviral transduction
Depositing lab: Jonathan Kagan. Depositing organization: Boston Children's Hospital. Publication: Evolution-inspired redesign of the LPS receptor caspase-4 into an interleukin-1beta converting enzyme. Devant P, Cao A, Kagan JC. Sci Immunol. 2021 Aug 10;6(62). doi: 10.1126/sciimmunol.abh3567. PubMed 34734155.
Backbone
  Vector backbone: pMSCV-IRES-EGFP
  Backbone size w/o insert (bp): 6400
  Vector type: Retroviral
Growth in bacteria
  Bacterial resistance: Ampicillin, 100 μg/mL
  Growth temperature: 37°C
  Growth strain: NEB Stable
  Copy number: High Copy
Gene/Insert
  Gene/Insert name: Caspase-4
  Species: Trichechus manatus latirostris
  Insert size (bp): 1100
  Promoter: MESV
  Tag / fusion protein: Myc (N terminal on insert)
  Cloning method: Restriction Enzyme; 5′ cloning site NotI (not destroyed); 3′ cloning site SalI (not destroyed)
  Sequencing primers: 5′ MSCV-fwd; 3′ MSCV-rev
Terms and licenses: Academic/Nonprofit Terms; Industry Terms: Not Available to Industry
How to cite: pMSCV-IRES-GFP-manatee-Caspase-4 was a gift from Jonathan Kagan (Addgene plasmid # 183378 ; http://n2t.net/addgene:183378 ; RRID:Addgene_183378)
